>Addgene plasmid #39832 | EKAR2G_design1_mTFP_175_Venus_229 | depositor partial sequence | sequence record 50454 | Biosensor
CCATGGCACACCATCACCACCACCACGGGAGCGGGGAGCAGAAACTAATATCAGAGGAGGATCTTGGCTC
AGGTTCAGGATCCGGCGGCCACCACCGCGTTGACTTCAAGACCATCTACAGGGCCAAGAAGGCGGTGAAG
CTGCCCGACTATCACTTTGTGGACCACCGCATCGAGATCCTGAACCACGACAAGGACTACAACAAGGTGA
CCGTTTACGAGAGCGCCGTGGCCCGCAACTCCACCGACGGCATGGACGAGCTGTACAAGGGTGCTAGCGG
AGGAATGGTGAGCAAGGGCGAGGAGACCACAATGGGCGTAATCAAGCCCGACATGAAGATCAAGCTGAAG
ATGGAGGGCAACGTGAATGGCCACGCCTTCGTGATCGAGGGCGAGGGCGAGGGCAAGCCCTACGACGGCA
CCAACACCATCAACCTGGAGGTGAAGGAGGGAGCCCCCCTGCCCTTCTCCTACGACATTCTGACCACCGC
GTTCGCCTACGGCAACAGGGCCTTCACCAAGTACCCCGACGACATCCCCAACTACTTCAAGCAGTCCTTC
CCCGAGGGCTACTCTTGGGAGCGCACCATGACCTTCGAGGACAAGGGCATCGTGAAGGTGAAGTCCGACA
TCTCCATGGAGGAGGACTCCTTCATCTACGAGATACACCTCAAGGGCGAGAACTTCCCCCCCAACGGCCC
CGTGATGCAGAAGAAGACCACCGGCTGGGACGCCTCCACCGAGAGGATGTACGTGCGCGACGGCGTGCTG
AAGGGCGACGTCAAGCACAAGCTGCTGCTGGAGGGCTCCGGAATGGCGGACGAGGAGAAGCTGCCGCCCG
GCTGGGAGAAGCGCATGAGCCGCAGCTCAGGCCGAGTGTACTACTTCAACCACATCACTAACGCCAGCCA
GTGGGAGCGGCCCAGCGGCAACAGCAGCAGTGGTGGCAAAAACGGGCAGGGGGAGCCTGCCAGGAAGCTG
CGCATTCTGCAGTCGACTAGGGAGCAAGGGCTTGTGCCCGGGTCTAGAGGCGGAGGTGGTGGAGGAGGTG
GAGGTGGTGGAGGTGGAGGTGGAGGTGGTGGCGGTGGTGGAGGAGGAGGAGCTAGAGGCGGAGGTGGTGG
AGGAGGTGGAGGTGGTGGAGGTGGAGGTGGAGGTGGTGGCGGTGGTGGAGGAGGAGGAGCCAGCGGCGGA
GGTGGTGGAGGAGGTGGAGGTGGTGGAGGTGGAGGTGGAGGTGGTGGCGGTGGTGGAGGAGGAGGAACCG
GTGCTGACCAACTGACTGAAGAGTGGTCGACGGTACAGCGGACCGCGCCTGACGTACCACGTACACCAGT
AGGAAAGGCAAAGCTTTCATTCCAATTCCCGCGGGCGCGGGACATCGCGGCCGCCATGATCACTCTCGGC
ATGGACGAGCTGTACAAGGGTGGCAGCGGTGGCATGGTGAGCAAGGGCGAGGAGCTGTTCACCGGGGTGG
TGCCCATCCTGGTCGAGCTGGACGGCGACGTAAACGGCCACAAGTTCAGCGTGTCCGGCGAGGGCGAGGG
CGATGCCACCTACGGCAAGCTGACCCTGAAGCTGATCTGCACCACCGGCAAGCTGCCCGTGCCCTGGCCC
ACCCTCGTGACCACCCTGGGCTACGGCCTGATGTGCTTCGCCCGCTACCCCGACCACATGAAGCAGCACG
ACTTCTTCAAGTCCGCCATGCCCGAAGGCTACGTCCAGGAGCGCACCATCTTCTTCAAGGACGACGGCAA
CTACAAGACCCGCGCCGAGGTGAAGTTCGAGGGCGACACCCTGGTGAACCGCATCGAGCTGAAGGGCATC
GACTTCAAGGAGGACGGCAACATCCTGGGGCACAAGCTGGAGTACAACTACAACAGCCACAACGTCTATA
TCACCGCCGACAAGCAGAAGAACGGCATCAAGGCCAACTTCAAGATCCGCCACAACATCGAGGACGGCGG
CGTGCAGCTCGCCGACCACTACCAGCAGAACACCCCCATCGGCGACGGCCCCGTGCTGCTGCCCGACAAC
CACTACCTGAGCTACCAGTCCGCCCTGAGCAAAGACCCCAACGAGAAGCGCGATCACATGGTCCTGCTGG
AGTTCGTGACCGCCGCCGGGGGTACCGATATCCTTCAAAAAAAACTTGAAGAACTTGAACTTGACGAATG
AGATATCTAATGACTCGAG
