>Addgene plasmid #39832 | EKAR2G_design1_mTFP_175_Venus_229 | addgene partial sequence | sequence record 54657 | pTriExUP 5'-GGTTATTGTGCTGTCTCATCA-3'
ATACGACTCACTATAGGGGAATTGTGAGCGGATAACAATTCCCCGGAGTTAATCCGGGACCTTTAATTCA
ACCCAACACAATATATTATAGTTAAATAAGAATTATTATCAAATCATTTGTATATTAATTAAAATACTAT
ACTGTAAATTACATTTTATTTACAATCAAAGGAGATATACCATGGCACACCATCACCACCACCACGGGAG
CGGGGAGCAGAAACTAATATCAGAGGAGGATCTTGGCTCAGGTTCAGGATCCGGCGGCCACCACCGCGTT
GACTTCAAGACCATCTACAGGGCCAAGAAGGCGGTGAAGCTGCCCGACTATCACTTTGTGGACCACCGCA
TCGAGATCCTGAACCACGACAAGGACTACAACAAGGTGACCGTTTACGAGAGCGCCGTGGCCCGCAACTC
CACCGACGGCATGGACGAGCTGTACAAGGGTGCTAGCGGAGGAATGGTGAGCAAGGGCGAGGAGACCACA
ATGGGCGTAATCAAGCCCGACATGAAGATCAAGCTGAAGATGGAGGGCAACGTGAATGGCCACGCCTTCG
TGATCGAGGGCGAGGGCGAGGGCAAGCCCTACGACGGCACCAACACCATCAACCTGGAGGTGAAGGAGGG
AGCCCCCCTGCCCTTCTCCTACGACATTCTGACCACCGCGTTCGCCTACGGCAACAGGGCCTTCACCAAG
TACCCCGACGACATCCCCAACTACTTCAAGCAGTCCTTCCCCGAGGGCTACTCTTGGGAGCGCACCATGA
CCTTCGAGGACAAGGGCATCGTGAAGGTGAAGTCCGACATCTCCATGGAGGAGGACTCCTTCATCTACGA
GATACACCTCAA
