>Addgene plasmid #39832 | EKAR2G_design1_mTFP_175_Venus_229 | addgene partial sequence | sequence record 54758 | pTriExDOWN 5'-TCGATCTCAGTGGTATTTGTG-3'
ACCTTCTGATAGGCAGCCTGCACCTGAGGTTAATCACTTAGTGATGGTGATGGTGATGGTGGTGCTCGAG
TCATTAGATATCTCATTCGTCAAGTTCAAGTTCTTCAAGTTTTTTTTGAAGGATATCGGTACCCCCGGCG
GCGGTCACGAACTCCAGCAGGACCATGTGATCGCGCTTCTCGTTGGGGTCTTTGCTCAGGGCGGACTGGT
AGCTCAGGTAGTGGTTGTCGGGCAGCAGCACGGGGCCGTCGCCGATGGGGGTGTTCTGCTGGTAGTGGTC
GGCGAGCTGCACGCCGCCGTCCTCGATGTTGTGGCGGATCTTGAAGTTGGCCTTGATGCCGTTCTTCTGC
TTGTCGGCGGTGATATAGACGTTGTGGCTGTTGTAGTTGTACTCCAGCTTGTGCCCCAGGATGTTGCCGT
CCTCCTTGAAGTCGATGCCCTTCAGCTCGATGCGGTTCACCAGGGTGTCGCCCTCGAACTTCACCTCGGC
GCGGGTCTTGTAGTTGCCGTCGTCCTTGAAGAAGATGGTGCGCTCCTGGACGTAGCCTTCGGGCATGGCG
GACTTGAAGAAGTCGTGCTGCTTCATGTGGTCGGGGTAGCGGGCGAAGCACATCAGGCCGTAGCCCAGGG
TGGTCACGAGGGTGGGCCAGGGCACGGGCAGCTTGCCGGTGGTGCAGATCAGCTTCAGGGTCAGCTTGCC
GTAGGTGGCATCGCCCTCGCCCTCGCCGGACACGCTGAACTTGTGGCCGTTTACGTCGCCGTCCAGCTCG
ACCAGGATGGGCACCACCCCGGTGAACAGCTCCTCGCCCTTGCTCACCATGCCACCGCTGCCACCCTTGT
ACAGCTCGTCCATGCCGAGAGTGATCATGGCGGCCGCGATGTCCCGCGCCCGCGGAATTGG
