[The description below was written by a language model from this plasmid's Addgene catalogue record.]
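Description:
EKAR2G_design1_mTFP_175_Venus_229 is a plasmid encoding a genetically encoded FRET biosensor for ERK kinase activity, built in the pTriEx4 backbone (Novagen). pTriEx-type vectors are designed for expression of the same insert in mammalian, insect and bacterial hosts, and the record accordingly lists all three vector types. The plasmid is propagated in E. coli as a high-copy construct under ampicillin selection. The backbone is recorded as about 4.9 kb and the complete plasmid as about 7.05 kb. No feature table is provided, so the origin of replication and other backbone elements cannot be described beyond these catalogue fields.

The payload is a synthetic insert of roughly 2.2 kb, named "Erk activity reporter", cloned between PacI and XhoI sites that both remain intact. It is expressed from a promoter listed as CMV and carries an N-terminal His-Myc tag, which allows purification and immunodetection. The construct name indicates a donor/acceptor pair of mTFP and Venus. The numbers 175 and 229 most likely denote particular fluorophore variants (such as circular permutation positions), and "design1" a particular sensor topology, but the record does not define these terms. In sensors of this class, phosphorylation of an ERK substrate module changes the conformation of the protein and therefore the energy transfer between the two fluorophores, giving a ratiometric readout of kinase activity.

The plasmid belongs to a toolkit for producing and optimising sensitive FRET biosensors to visualise signalling in time and space. Part of it derives from an earlier published ERK activity sensor. It is typically used for live-cell imaging of ERK signalling dynamics.
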