Addgene plasmid #39832: EKAR2G_design1_mTFP_175_Venus_229
Depositing lab: Olivier Pertz. Depositing organization: University of Basel. Publication: A Versatile Toolkit to Produce Sensitive FRET Biosensors to Visualize Signaling in Time and Space. Fritz RD, Letzelter M, Reimann A, Martin K, Fusco L, Ritsma L, Ponsioen B, Fluri E, Schulte-Merker S, van Rheenen J, Pertz O. Sci Signal. 2013 Jul 23;6(285):rs12. doi: 10.1126/scisignal.2004135. PubMed 23882122.
Backbone
  Vector backbone: pTriEx4
  Backbone manufacturer: Novagen
  Backbone size w/o insert (bp): 4900
  Total vector size (bp): 7050
  Vector type: Mammalian Expression, Bacterial Expression, Insect Expression
Growth in bacteria
  Bacterial resistance: Ampicillin, 100 μg/mL
  Growth temperature: 37°C
  Growth strain: Top10
  Copy number: High Copy
Gene/Insert
  Gene/Insert name: Erk activity reporter
  Species: Synthetic
  Insert size (bp): 2189
  Promoter: CMV
  Tag / fusion protein: His-Myc (N terminal on insert)
  Cloning method: Restriction Enzyme; 5′ cloning site PacI (not destroyed); 3′ cloning site XhoI (not destroyed)
  Sequencing primers: 5′ ctggttattgtgctgtctc; 3′ tcagtggtatttgtga
Resource information
  A portion of this plasmid was derived from a plasmid made by: Karel Svoboda, Janelia Farm Research Campus, Howard Hughes Medical Institute, Ashburn
Terms and licenses: Academic/Nonprofit Terms; Industry Terms: Not Available to Industry
Depositor comments: A genetically encoded fluorescent sensor of ERK activity. 2008. PNAS 205(49)
How to cite: EKAR2G_design1_mTFP_175_Venus_229 was a gift from Olivier Pertz (Addgene plasmid # 39832 ; http://n2t.net/addgene:39832 ; RRID:Addgene_39832)
